>Addgene plasmid #218010 | pMBS-852 | addgene full sequence | sequence record 434517 | Addgene NGS Result
GCCTTTTTACGGTTCCTGGCCTTTTGCTGGCCTTTTGCTCACATGTTCTTTCCTGCGTTATCCCCTGATT
CTGTGGATAACCGTATTACCGCCTTTGAGTGAGCTGATACCGCTCGCCGCAGCCGAACGACCGAGCGCAG
CGAGTCAGTGAGCGAGGAAGCGGAAGAGCGCCCAATACGCAAACCGCCTCTCCCCGCGCGTTGGCCGATT
CATTAATCACTCTGTGGTCTCAAGGTCGCGTGCAGCCGACGGAGAGCATCGTGCGCTTCCCGAACATCAC
GAACCTGTGCCCGTTCGGCGAGGTGTTCAACGCGACGCGCTTCGCGAGCGTGTACGCGTGGAACCGCAAG
CGCATCAGCAACTGCGTGGCGGACTACAGCGTGCTGTACAACAGCGCGAGCTTCAGCACGTTCAAGTGCT
ACGGCGTGAGCCCGACGAAGCTGAACGACCTGTGCTTCACGAACGTGTACGCGGACAGCTTCGTGATCCG
CGGCGACGAGGTGCGCCAGATCGCGCCGGGCCAGACGGGCAAGATCGCGGACTACAACTACAAGCTGCCG
GACGACTTCACGGGCTGCGTGATCGCGTGGAACAGCAACAACCTGGACAGCAAGGTGGGCGGCAACTACA
ACTACCTGTACCGCCTGTTCCGCAAGAGCAACCTGAAGCCGTTCGAGCGCGACATCAGCACGGAGATCTA
CCAGGCGGGCAGCACGCCGTGCAACGGCGTGGAGGGCTTCAACTGCTACTTCCCGCTGCAGAGCTACGGC
TTCCAGCCGACGAACGGCGTGGGCTACCAGCCGTACCGCGTGGTGGTGCTGAGCTTCGAGCTGCTGCACG
CGCCGGCGACGGTGTGCGGCCCGAAGAAGAGCACGAACCTGGTGAAGAACAAGTGCGTGAACTTCGGTTC
GTGAGACCACGAAGTGGCTCTTCAGTGGACGAAAGGGCCTCGTGATACGCCTATTTTTATAGGTTAATGT
CATGATAATAATGGTTTCTTAGACGTCAGGTGGCACTTTTCGGGGAAATGTGCGCGGAACCCCTATTTGT
TTATTTTTCTAAATACATTCAAATATGTATCCGCTCATGAGACAATAACCCTGATAAATGCTTCAATAAT
ATTGAAAAAGGAAGAGTATGCGCTCACGCAACTGGTCCAGAACCTTGACCGAACGCAGCGGTGGTAACGG
CGCAGTGGCGGTTTTCATGGCTTGTTATGACTGTTTTTTTTTGGGGTACAGTCTATGCCTCGGGCATCCA
AGCAGCAAGCGCGTTACGCCGTGGGTCGATGTTTGATGTTATGGAGCAGCAACGATGTTACGCAGCAGGG
CAGTCGCCCTAAAACAAAGTTAAACATCATGAGGGAAGCGGTGATCGCCGAAGTATCGACTCAACTATCA
GAGGTAGTTGGCGTCATCGAGCGCCATCTCGAACCGACGTTGCTGGCCGTACATTTGTACGGCTCCGCAG
TGGATGGCGGCCTGAAGCCACACAGCGATATTGATTTGCTGGTTACGGTGACCGTAAGGCTTGATGAAAC
AACGCGGCGAGCTTTGATCAACGACCTTTTGGAAACTTCGGCTTCCCCTGGAGAGAGCGAGATTCTCCGC
GCTGTAGAAGTCACCATTGTTGTGCACGACGACATCATTCCGTGGCGTTATCCAGCTAAGCGCGAACTGC
AATTTGGAGAATGGCAGCGCAATGACATTCTTGCAGGTATCTTCGAGCCAGCCACGATCGACATTGATCT
GGCTATCTTGCTGACAAAAGCAAGAGAACATAGCGTTGCCTTGGTAGGTCCAGCGGCGGAGGAACTCTTT
GATCCGGTTCCTGAACAGGATCTATTTGAGGCGCTAAATGAAACCTTAACGCTATGGAACTCGCCGCCCG
ACTGGGCTGGCGATGAGCGAAATGTAGTGCTTACGTTGTCCCGCATTTGGTACAGCGCAGTAACCGGCAA
AATCGCGCCGAAGGATGTCGCTGCCGACTGGGCAATGGAGCGCCTGCCGGCCCAGTATCAGCCCGTCATA
CTTGAAGCTAGACAGGCTTATCTTGGACAAGAAGAAGATCGCTTGGCCTCGCGCGCAGATCAGTTGGAAG
AATTTGTCCATTACGTAAAAGGCGAGATCACCAAGGTAGTCGGCAAATAACTGTCAGACCAAGTTTACTC
ATATATACTTTAGATTGATTTAAAACTTCATTTTTAATTTAAAAGGATCTAGGTGAAGATCCTTTTTGAT
AATCTCATGACCAAAATCCCTTAACGTGAGTTTTCGTTCCACTGAGCGTCAGACCCCGTAGAAAAGATCA
AAGGATCTTCTTGAGATCCTTTTTTTCTGCGCGTAATCTGCTGCTTGCAAACAAAAAAACCACCGCTACC
AGCGGTGGTTTGTTTGCCGGATCAAGAGCTACCAACTCTTTTTCCGAAGGTAACTGGCTTCAGCAGAGCG
CAGATACCAAATACTGTTCTTCTAGTGTAGCCGTAGTTAGGCCACCACTTCAAGAACTCTGTAGCACCGC
CTACATACCTCGCTCTGCTAATCCTGTTACCAGTGGCTGCTGCCAGTGGCGATAAGTCGTGTCTTACCGG
GTTGGACTCAAGACGATAGTTACCGGATAAGGCGCAGCGGTCGGGCTGAACGGGGGGTTCGTGCACACAG
CCCAGCTTGGAGCGAACGACCTACACCGAACTGAGATACCTACAGCGTGAGCTATGAGAAAGCGCCACGC
TTCCCGAAGGGAGAAAGGCGGACAGGTATCCGGTAAGCGGCAGGGTCGGAACAGGAGAGCGCACGAGGGA
GCTTCCAGGGGGAAACGCCTGGTATCTTTATAGTCCTGTCGGGTTTCGCCACCTCTGACTTGAGCGTCGA
TTTTTGTGATGCTCGTCAGGGGGGCGGAGCCTATGGAAAAACGCCAGCAACGCG
Features (pLannotate 1.2.2; 8 found; start..end, strand, type, name):
     33..166     +  rep_origin     RSF ori (fragment): Plasmids containing the RSF 1030 origin of replication can be propagated in E. coli cells that contain additional plasmids with compatible origins.
    168..217     +  CDS            lacI (fragment): lac repressor; lacI; The lac repressor binds to the lac operator to inhibit transcription in E. coli. This inhibition can be relieved by adding lactose or isopropyl-β-D-thiogalactopyranoside (IPTG).
    237..905     +  CDS            S (fragment): SPIKE_SARS2 - Experimental evidence at protein level: Swiss-Prot protein existence level 1. [Spike glycoprotein]: May down-regulate host tetherin (BST2) by lysosomal degradation, thereby counteracting its antiviral activity. From Severe acute respiratory syndrome coronavirus 2 (2019-nCoV) (SARS-CoV-2).
   1033..1137    +  promoter       AmpR promoter: bla
   1128..1208    -  CDS            int (fragment): INT2_ECOLX - Protein inferred from homology: Swiss-Prot protein existence level 3. Putative integrase believed to be involved in the insertion of antibiotic resistance genes into plasmids and transposons. From Escherichia coli.
   1296..1352    +  CDS            GmR (fragment): gentamycin acetyltransferase; aacC1; confers resistance to gentamycin
   1359..2147    +  CDS            aadA: S3AD_ECOLX - Experimental evidence at protein level: Swiss-Prot protein existence level 1. Mediates bacterial resistance to the antibiotics streptomycin and spectinomycin. From Escherichia coli.
   2321..2909    +  rep_origin     ori: high-copy-number ColE1/pMB1/pBR322/pUC origin of replication
