[The description below was written by a language model from this plasmid's Addgene catalogue record and pLannotate feature annotations shown in this document.]
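Description:
pMBS-852 is a level 0 Modular Cloning (MoClo) part plasmid built on the pAGM1299 backbone and classed as a synthetic biology vector. It carries the receptor binding domain (RBD) of the SARS-CoV-2 spike glycoprotein as a standardized part for position B4 of the MoClo syntax. It belongs to a toolkit designed for producing recombinant proteins in the protozoan host Leishmania tarentolae. The plasmid itself is a small (about 2.9 kb) E. coli storage and donor vector rather than an expression construct. It replicates from a high-copy ColE1/pUC-type origin and is selected with spectinomycin through the aadA adenylyltransferase gene, which lies downstream of an annotated AmpR (bla) promoter.

The insert of roughly 680 bp was introduced by Golden Gate cloning, and the feature table identifies it as a fragment of the spike (S) coding sequence. According to the depositor, it can be released by BsaI digestion. This allows the type IIS overhangs that define the B4 position to direct its ordered assembly with other level 0 parts, such as promoters, untranslated regions, signal peptides or tags, into a level 1 transcription unit. No promoter, terminator or tag flanking the RBD is annotated, as expected for a part that obtains its regulatory context only after assembly. The record does not state whether the sequence is codon-optimized. The remaining annotations are short fragments (RSF origin, lacI, an integrase, and a gentamicin resistance gene). These appear to be backbone or resistance-cassette remnants or partial matches from automated annotation rather than functional elements.
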