Addgene plasmid #218010: pMBS-852
Purpose: Receptor binding domain of SARS-CoV-2
Depositing lab: Michael Schroda. Depositing organization: Rheinland-Pfälzische Technische Universität Kaiserslautern. Publication: A Modular Cloning Toolkit for the production of recombinant proteins in Leishmania tarentolae. Hieronimus K, Donauer T, Klein J, Hinkel B, Spanle JV, Probst A, Niemeyer J, Kibrom S, Kiefer AM, Schneider L, Husemann B, Bischoff E, Mohring S, Bayer N, Klein D, Engels A, Ziehmer BG, Stiebeta J, Moroka P, Schroda M, Deponte M. Microb Cell. 2024 Apr 30;11:128-142. doi: 10.15698/mic2024.04.821. eCollection 2024. PubMed 38799406.
Backbone
  Vector backbone: pAGM1299
  Backbone manufacturer: Sylvestre Marillonnet (Addgene plasmid #47988)
  Backbone size w/o insert (bp): 2845
  Total vector size (bp): 2922
  Vector type: Synthetic Biology
Growth in bacteria
  Bacterial resistance: Spectinomycin, 50 μg/mL
  Growth temperature: 37°C
  Growth strain: DH5alpha
  Copy number: High Copy
Gene/Insert
  Gene/Insert name: RBD (alt name: Receptor binding domain)
  Species: SARS-CoV-2
  Insert size (bp): 679
  Entrez Gene: S (a.k.a. GU280_gp02, spike glycoprotein)
  Cloning method: Golden Gate
  Sequencing primers: 5′ CAATACGCAAACCGCCTCTCC; 3′ AATAGGCGTATCACGAGGC
Terms and licenses: Academic/Nonprofit Terms; Industry Terms: Not Available to Industry
Depositor comments: Level 0 MoClo Part Position B4, insert can be released via BsaI digest
How to cite: pMBS-852 was a gift from Michael Schroda (Addgene plasmid # 218010 ; http://n2t.net/addgene:218010 ; RRID:Addgene_218010)
